Addgene plasmid #147689: pT7-EGFP-C1-HsPAN3-F553EL557EA560E_U
Purpose: Mammalian Expression of HsPAN3-F553EL557EA560E
Depositing lab: Elisa Izaurralde. Depositing organization: Max Planck Institute for Developmental Biology. Publication: Structure of the PAN3 pseudokinase reveals the basis for interactions with the PAN2 deadenylase and the GW182 proteins. Christie M, Boland A, Huntzinger E, Weichenrieder O, Izaurralde E. Mol Cell. 2013 Aug 8;51(3):360-73. doi: 10.1016/j.molcel.2013.07.011. PubMed 23932717.
Backbone
  Vector backbone: Unknown
  Vector type: Mammalian Expression
Growth in bacteria
  Bacterial resistance: Kanamycin, 50 μg/mL
  Growth temperature: 37°C
  Growth strain: DH5alpha
  Copy number: High Copy
Gene/Insert
  Gene/Insert name: HsPAN3-F553EL557EA560E
  Species: H. sapiens (human)
  Entrez Gene: PAN3 (a.k.a. RP11-179F17.3)
  Cloning method: Unknown
Terms and licenses: Academic/Nonprofit Terms; Industry Terms: Not Available to Industry
Depositor comments: ORF extracted from NCBI:BC128180.1 Plasmids from this collection were made available to the research community and donated after the lab closed. Please note that the sequence provided by the depositing laboratory may be theoretical/predicted or based on Sanger sequencing results. There may be discrepancies between sequencing results obtained by Addgene and the depositor sequence. If an Addgene verified sequence is not available, please contact before placing your order to request that our lab fully sequence the plasmid.
How to cite: pT7-EGFP-C1-HsPAN3-F553EL557EA560E_U was a gift from Elisa Izaurralde (Addgene plasmid # 147689 ; http://n2t.net/addgene:147689 ; RRID:Addgene_147689)
