[The description below was written by a language model from this plasmid's Addgene catalogue record and pLannotate feature annotations shown in this document.]
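Description:
pT7-EGFP-C1-HsPAN3-F553EL557EA560E_U is a 6.8 kb mammalian expression plasmid encoding human PAN3 carrying three glutamate substitutions (F553E, L557E, A560E), fused at its N terminus to EGFP. The catalogue lists the backbone as unknown, but the name and feature layout are those of an EGFP-C1-type vector with an added T7 promoter. It is propagated in E. coli at high copy from a ColE1/pUC-type origin and also carries an f1 origin. A single NeoR/KanR (Tn5 aminoglycoside phosphotransferase) cassette sits behind tandem bacterial (AmpR-type) and SV40 early promoters and ends in an HSV TK polyadenylation signal, so it gives kanamycin resistance in bacteria and can give G418 resistance in mammalian cells.

The expression unit consists of the CMV immediate-early enhancer and promoter, a T7 promoter just upstream of the coding region, the EGFP ORF, a short polylinker remnant, the PAN3 ORF and an SV40 polyadenylation signal. The T7 promoter would in principle also allow transcription by T7 RNA polymerase. The annotation tool matched the insert to the mouse Pan3 protein entry as a partial hit, but the record gives the species as human and states that the ORF was taken from a human cDNA. Several small annotations (HIV-1 LTR, large T antigen, ble and bGH poly(A) fragments) look like incidental matches to backbone sequence rather than functional parts.

PAN3 is the regulatory subunit of the PAN2–PAN3 deadenylase complex, which shortens mRNA poly(A) tails. The associated study addressed the structure of the PAN3 pseudokinase and its interactions with PAN2 and GW182 proteins, so this triple mutant was presumably made to probe such functions, though the record does not say which property the substitutions affect. The depositor sequence may be theoretical.
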