Features (pLannotate 1.2.2; 18 found; start..end, strand, type, name):
     61..364     +  enhancer       CMV enhancer: human cytomegalovirus immediate early enhancer
    365..568     +  promoter       CMV promoter: human cytomegalovirus (CMV) immediate early promoter
    564..597     +  LTR            5' LTR (truncated) (fragment): truncated 5' long terminal repeat (LTR) from HIV-1
    613..631     +  promoter       T7 promoter: promoter for bacteriophage T7 RNA polymerase
    665..1381    +  CDS            EGFP: EGFP is a basic (constitutively fluorescent) green fluorescent protein published in 1996, derived from Aequorea victoria. It is reported to be a rapidly-maturing weak dimer with moderate acid sensitivity.
   1382..1402    +  misc_feature   MCS (fragment): multiple cloning site
   1403..3457    +  CDS            Pan3 (fragment): PAN3_MOUSE - Experimental evidence at protein level: Swiss-Prot protein existence level 1. Regulatory subunit of the poly(A)-nuclease (PAN) deadenylation complex, one of two cytoplasmic mRNA deadenylases involved in general and miRNA-mediated mRNA turnover. PAN specifically shortens poly(A) tails of RNA and the activity is stimulated by poly(A)-binding protein (PABP). PAN deadenylation is followed by rapid degradation of the shortened mRNA tails by the CCR4-NOT complex. Deadenylated mRNAs are then degraded by two alternative mechanisms, namely exosome-mediated 3'-5' exonucleolytic degradation,
   3467..3492    +  misc_feature   MCS (fragment): multiple cloning site
   3504..3588    +  CDS            large T antigen (fragment): large T antigen from SV40 (simian virus 40)
   3611..3732    +  polyA_signal   SV40 poly(A) signal: SV40 polyadenylation signal
   3766..4194    -  rep_origin     f1 ori (sequence partly withheld): f1 bacteriophage origin of replication; arrow indicates direction of (+) strand synthesis
   4221..4325    +  promoter       AmpR promoter: bla
   4327..4684    +  promoter       SV40 promoter: SV40 enhancer and early promoter
   4719..5513    +  CDS            NeoR/KanR: aminoglycoside phosphotransferase from Tn5; aph(3')-II (or nptII); confers resistance to neomycin, kanamycin, and G418 (Geneticin®)
   5534..5686    +  CDS            ble (fragment): BLE_KLEPN - Experimental evidence at protein level: Swiss-Prot protein existence level 1. Binding protein with a strong affinity to the bleomycin family of antibiotics. Binds to CL990; an antimitotic-antibiotic compound. From Klebsiella pneumoniae.
   5745..5792    +  polyA_signal   HSV TK poly(A) signal: herpes simplex virus thymidine kinase polyadenylation signal (Cole and Stacy, 1985)
   5883..5899    -  polyA_signal   bGH poly(A) signal (fragment): bovine growth hormone polyadenylation signal
   6121..6709    +  rep_origin     ori: high-copy-number ColE1/pMB1/pBR322/pUC origin of replication
>Addgene plasmid #147689 | pT7-EGFP-C1-HsPAN3-F553EL557EA560E_U | depositor full sequence | sequence record 290136 | Full Sequence
TAGTTATTAATAGTAATCAATTACGGGGTCATTAGTTCATAGCCCATATATGGAGTTCCGCGTTACATAA
CTTACGGTAAATGGCCCGCCTGGCTGACCGCCCAACGACCCCCGCCCATTGACGTCAATAATGACGTATG
TTCCCATAGTAACGCCAATAGGGACTTTCCATTGACGTCAATGGGTGGAGTATTTACGGTAAACTGCCCA
CTTGGCAGTACATCAAGTGTATCATATGCCAAGTACGCCCCCTATTGACGTCAATGACGGTAAATGGCCC
GCCTGGCATTATGCCCAGTACATGACCTTATGGGACTTTCCTACTTGGCAGTACATCTACGTATTAGTCA
TCGCTATTACCATGGTGATGCGGTTTTGGCAGTACATCAATGGGCGTGGATAGCGGTTTGACTCACGGGG
ATTTCCAAGTCTCCACCCCATTGACGTCAATGGGAGTTTGTTTTGGCACCAAAATCAACGGGACTTTCCA
AAATGTCGTAACAACTCCGCCCCATTGACGCAAATGGGCGGTAGGCGTGTACGGTGGGAGGTCTATATAA
GCAGAGCTCTCTGGCTAACTAGAGAACCCACTGCTTACTGGCTTATCGAAATTAATACGACTCACTATAG
GGAGACCCAAGCTCTAGCGCTACCGGTCGCCACCATGGTGAGCAAGGGCGAGGAGCTGTTCACCGGGGTG
GTGCCCATCCTGGTCGAGCTGGACGGCGACGTAAACGGCCACAAGTTCAGCGTGTCCGGCGAGGGCGAGG
GCGATGCCACCTACGGCAAGCTGACCCTGAAGTTCATCTGCACCACCGGCAAGCTGCCCGTGCCCTGGCC
CACCCTCGTGACCACCCTGACCTACGGCGTGCAGTGCTTCAGCCGCTACCCCGACCACATGAAGCAGCAC
GACTTCTTCAAGTCCGCCATGCCCGAAGGCTACGTCCAGGAGCGCACCATCTTCTTCAAGGACGACGGCA
ACTACAAGACCCGCGCCGAGGTGAAGTTCGAGGGCGACACCCTGGTGAACCGCATCGAGCTGAAGGGCAT
CGACTTCAAGGAGGACGGCAACATCCTGGGGCACAAGCTGGAGTACAACTACAACAGCCACAACGTCTAT
ATCATGGCCGACAAGCAGAAGAACGGCATCAAGGTGAACTTCAAGATCCGCCACAACATCGAGGACGGCA
GCGTGCAGCTCGCCGACCACTACCAGCAGAACACCCCCATCGGCGACGGCCCCGTGCTGCTGCCCGACAA
CCACTACCTGAGCACCCAGTCCGCCCTGAGCAAAGACCCCAACGAGAAGCGCGATCACATGGTCCTGCTG
GAGTTCGTGACCGCCGCCGGGATCACTCTCGGCATGGACGAGCTGTACAAGTCCGGACTCAGATCTCGAG
CTATGGATGGAGGTGCTTTAACTGATACAAGTCTCACAGATTCCTATTTTAGCACCAGCTTTATTGGAGT
CAATGGATTTGGAAGCCCTGTAGAAACAAAATATCCCCTGATGCAGAGAATGACTAATAGTAGCAGCTCC
CCAAGCCTTCTAAATGACAGTGCCAAGCCATATTCAGCCCATGATCCTCTAACATCACCTGCTTCATCCT
TGTTTAATGACTTTGGTGCCCTCAACATCTCTCAGAGACGAAAGACACCAAATCCTACTGCAAGCGAGTT
TATTCCTAAAGGAGGATCAACCTCCAGGCTGAGTAACGTGTCCCAGTCAAATATGTCTGCCTTCTCTCAA
GTTTTCTCTCACCCATCCATGGGAAGCCCTGCTACTGCTGGATTAGCGCCAGGAATGTCGTTGTCTGCTG
GGTCTTCCCCTCTTCATTCCCCCAAGATTACTCCACATACTTCTCCTGCTCCCAGAAGAAGAAGTCACAC
TCCAAATCCAGCAAGTTACATGGTGCCTTCTAGTGCCTCTACATCTGTTAATAATCCTGTTTCTCAGACT
CCGTCTTCTGGTCAGGTGATCCAAAAGGAAACTGTTGGTGGGACGACTTACTTCTATACAGACACAACTC
CAGCACCTTTGACTGGAATGGTGTTTCCAAACTATCATATTTATCCTCCAACTGCACCTCACGTTGCTTA
TATGCAACCGAAAGCAAACGCACCTTCCTTCTTCATGGCTGATGAACTCCGACAGGAGCTGATCAACAGA
CATTTAATAACAATGGCTCAAATTGATCAAGCAGATATGCCAGCAGTTCCTACAGAGGTTGACAGCTACC
ATAGCCTATTCCCTCTAGAACCACTGCCACCTCCCAACCGGATACAGAAATCAAGTAATTTTGGATATAT
TACATCTTGCTACAAAGCTGTAAACAGCAAAGATGATCTGCCATATTGCCTTCGGAGGATACATGGTTTT
CGTCTTGTTAACACAAAGTGCATGGTGTTGGTCGACATGTGGAAGAAAATTCAACACTCAAATATCGTAA
CTTTGCGTGAAGTATTTACCACTAAAGCATTTGCTGAGCCCTCTCTTGTGTTTGCACATGATTTCCATGC
TGGAGGAGAAACTATGATGAGCAGACACTTTAATGACCCTAATGCTGATGCCTACTTCACCAAGAGAAAG
TGGGGTCAGCACGAGGGACCATTGCCCAGGCAGCATGCTGGATTATTGCCAGAATCTCTTATTTGGGCAT
ATATTGTCCAACTAAGTTCTGCATTGCGTACCATTCATACAGCAGGTTTGGCATGTCGAGTTATGGATCC
AACAAAGATTCTGATAACTGGCAAAACAAGGTTGCGAGTAAATTGTGTTGGAGTTTTTGATGTTTTAACA
TTTGATAACAGTCAAAATAATAATCCATTGGCATTAATGGCCCAGTACCAGCAAGCAGATCTGATATCAT
TAGGAAAAGTTGTGTTGGCTTTGGCTTGCAACTCTTTGGCAGGAATTCAGCGAGAGAATTTACAGAAAGC
CATGGAACTGGTGACAATCAACTATTCCTCTGACCTGAAGAATCTGATTTTGTATTTGTTGACTGACCAA
AACAGGATGCGAAGTGTAAATGACATCATGCCCATGATTGGTGCTCGAGAATATACTCAAGAAGATGCTG
AACAAATGAGAAATGATGTCATAGAGGAAGACCTTGCAAAGGAGGTTCAAAATGGAAGACTGTTTAGGCT
CCTAGCAAAATTGGGAACAATCAATGAGAGGCCGGAGTTTCAGAAGGATCCCACTTGGTCAGAGACTGGA
GACCGTTATCTGTTGAAACTCTTTAGGGATCATCTTTTTCATCAGGTGACAGAAGCAGGTGCTCCCTGGA
TTGACCTCAGTCATATAATTTCTTGTCTTAACAAGCTAGATGCTGGTGTGCCAGAAAAAATAAGCCTGAT
TTCCAGAGATGAGAAGAGTGTACTTGTGGTGACCTACAGTGACTTAAAGCGCTGCTTTGAAAATACTTTT
CAAGAACTGATTGCAGCTGCAAATGGTCAGTTGTAGGGTACCGCGGGCCCGGGATCCACCGGATCTAGAT
AACTGATCATAATCAGCCATACCACATTTGTAGAGGTTTTACTTGCTTTAAAAAACCTCCCACACCTCCC
CCTGAACCTGAAACATAAAATGAATGCAATTGTTGTTGTTAACTTGTTTATTGCAGCTTATAATGGTTAC
AAATAAAGCAATAGCATCACAAATTTCACAAATAAAGCATTTTTTTCACTGCATTCTAGTTGTGGTTTGT
CCAAACTCATCAATGTATCTTAACGCGTAAATTGTAAGCGTTAATATTTTGTTAAAATTCGCGTTAAATT
TTTGTTAAATCAGCTCATTTTTTAACCAATAGGCCGAAATCGGCAAAATCCCTTATAAATCAAAAGAATA
GACCGAGATAGGGT
[37 nt withheld, positions 3865-3901]
AAAGAACGTGGACTCCAACGTCAAAGG
[49 nt withheld, positions 3929-3977]
T
[91 nt withheld, positions 3979-4069]
G
[124 nt withheld, positions 4071-4194]
CAGGTGGCACTTTTCGGGGAAATGTGCGCGGAACCCCTATTTGTTTATTTTTCTAAATACATTCAAATAT
GTATCCGCTCATGAGACAATAACCCTGATAAATGCTTCAATAATATTGAAAAAGGAAGAGTCCTGAGGCG
GAAAGAACCAGCTGTGGAATGTGTGTCAGTTAGGGTGTGGAAAGTCCCCAGGCTCCCCAGCAGGCAGAAG
TATGCAAAGCATGCATCTCAATTAGTCAGCAACCAGGTGTGGAAAGTCCCCAGGCTCCCCAGCAGGCAGA
AGTATGCAAAGCATGCATCTCAATTAGTCAGCAACCATAGTCCCGCCCCTAACTCCGCCCATCCCGCCCC
TAACTCCGCCCAGTTCCGCCCATTCTCCGCCCCATGGCTGACTAATTTTTTTTATTTATGCAGAGGCCGA
GGCCGCCTCGGCCTCTGAGCTATTCCAGAAGTAGTGAGGAGGCTTTTTTGGAGGCCTAGGCTTTTGCAAA
GATCGATCAAGAGACAGGATGAGGATCGTTTCGCATGATTGAACAAGATGGATTGCACGCAGGTTCTCCG
GCCGCTTGGGTGGAGAGGCTATTCGGCTATGACTGGGCACAACAGACAATCGGCTGCTCTGATGCCGCCG
TGTTCCGGCTGTCAGCGCAGGGGCGCCCGGTTCTTTTTGTCAAGACCGACCTGTCCGGTGCCCTGAATGA
ACTGCAAGACGAGGCAGCGCGGCTATCGTGGCTGGCCACGACGGGCGTTCCTTGCGCAGCTGTGCTCGAC
GTTGTCACTGAAGCGGGAAGGGACTGGCTGCTATTGGGCGAAGTGCCGGGGCAGGATCTCCTGTCATCTC
ACCTTGCTCCTGCCGAGAAAGTATCCATCATGGCTGATGCAATGCGGCGGCTGCATACGCTTGATCCGGC
TACCTGCCCATTCGACCACCAAGCGAAACATCGCATCGAGCGAGCACGTACTCGGATGGAAGCCGGTCTT
GTCGATCAGGATGATCTGGACGAAGAGCATCAGGGGCTCGCGCCAGCCGAACTGTTCGCCAGGCTCAAGG
CGAGCATGCCCGACGGCGAGGATCTCGTCGTGACCCATGGCGATGCCTGCTTGCCGAATATCATGGTGGA
AAATGGCCGCTTTTCTGGATTCATCGACTGTGGCCGGCTGGGTGTGGCGGACCGCTATCAGGACATAGCG
TTGGCTACCCGTGATATTGCTGAAGAGCTTGGCGGCGAATGGGCTGACCGCTTCCTCGTGCTTTACGGTA
TCGCCGCTCCCGATTCGCAGCGCATCGCCTTCTATCGCCTTCTTGACGAGTTCTTCTGAGCGGGACTCTG
GGGTTCGAAATGACCGACCAAGCGACGCCCAACCTGCCATCACGAGATTTCGATTCCACCGCCGCCTTCT
ATGAAAGGTTGGGCTTCGGAATCGTTTTCCGGGACGCCGGCTGGATGATCCTCCAGCGCGGGGATCTCAT
GCTGGAGTTCTTCGCCCACCCTAGGGGGAGGCTAACTGAAACACGGAAGGAGACAATACCGGAAGGAACC
CGCGCTATGACGGCAATAAAAAGACAGAATAAAACGCACGGTGTTGGGTCGTTTGTTCATAAACGCGGGG
TTCGGTCCCAGGGCTGGCACTCTGTCGATACCCCACCGAGACCCCATTGGGGCCAATACGCCCGCGTTTC
TTCCTTTTCCCCACCCCACCCCCCAAGTTCGGGTGAAGGCCCAGGGCTCGCAGCCAACGTCGGGGCGGCA
GGCCCTGCCATAGCCTCAGGTTACTCATATATACTTTAGATTGATTTAAAACTTCATTTTTAATTTAAAA
GGATCTAGGTGAAGATCCTTTTTGATAATCTCATGACCAAAATCCCTTAACGTGAGTTTTCGTTCCACTG
AGCGTCAGACCCCGTAGAAAAGATCAAAGGATCTTCTTGAGATCCTTTTTTTCTGCGCGTAATCTGCTGC
TTGCAAACAAAAAAACCACCGCTACCAGCGGTGGTTTGTTTGCCGGATCAAGAGCTACCAACTCTTTTTC
CGAAGGTAACTGGCTTCAGCAGAGCGCAGATACCAAATACTGTCCTTCTAGTGTAGCCGTAGTTAGGCCA
CCACTTCAAGAACTCTGTAGCACCGCCTACATACCTCGCTCTGCTAATCCTGTTACCAGTGGCTGCTGCC
AGTGGCGATAAGTCGTGTCTTACCGGGTTGGACTCAAGACGATAGTTACCGGATAAGGCGCAGCGGTCGG
GCTGAACGGGGGGTTCGTGCACACAGCCCAGCTTGGAGCGAACGACCTACACCGAACTGAGATACCTACA
GCGTGAGCTATGAGAAAGCGCCACGCTTCCCGAAGGGAGAAAGGCGGACAGGTATCCGGTAAGCGGCAGG
GTCGGAACAGGAGAGCGCACGAGGGAGCTTCCAGGGGGAAACGCCTGGTATCTTTATAGTCCTGTCGGGT
TTCGCCACCTCTGACTTGAGCGTCGATTTTTGTGATGCTCGTCAGGGGGGCGGAGCCTATGGAAAAACGC
CAGCAACGCGGCCTTTTTACGGTTCCTGGCCTTTTGCTGGCCTTTTGCTCACATGTTCTTTCCTGCGTTA
TCCCCTGATTCTGTGGATAACCGTATTACCGCCATGCAT
